Addgene plasmid #43919: pCAG-LplA(AILR,36)-NRX3b
Depositing lab: Alice Ting. Depositing organization: Massachusetts Institute of Technology. Publication: Imaging trans-cellular neurexin-neuroligin interactions by enzymatic probe ligation. Liu DS, Loh KH, Lam SS, White KA, Ting AY. PLoS One. 2013;8(2):e52823. doi: 10.1371/journal.pone.0052823. Epub 2013 Feb 14. PubMed 23457442.
Backbone
  Vector backbone: pCAG
  Backbone size w/o insert (bp): 4247
  Total vector size (bp): 6647
  Vector type: Mammalian Expression
Growth in bacteria
  Bacterial resistance: Ampicillin, 100 μg/mL
  Growth temperature: 37°C
  Growth strain: XL1 Blue
  Copy number: High Copy
Gene/Insert
  Gene/Insert name: AILR-LplA36-NRX3b (alt names: Neurexin3b; LplA)
  Species: H. sapiens (human), Synthetic
  Entrez Gene: lplA (a.k.a. b4386, ECK4378, slr, yjjF)
  Promoter: Chicken beta actin
  Tag / fusion protein: 2XHA
  Cloning method: Restriction Enzyme; 5′ cloning site EcoRI (not destroyed); 3′ cloning site HindIII (not destroyed)
  Sequencing primers: 5′ CGCCGCCGTCCCCTTCTCCATCTC; 3′ CAGGCTTTACACTTTATGCTTCCGGC
Terms and licenses: Academic/Nonprofit Terms; Industry Terms: Not Available to Industry
How to cite: pCAG-LplA(AILR,36)-NRX3b was a gift from Alice Ting (Addgene plasmid # 43919 ; http://n2t.net/addgene:43919 ; RRID:Addgene_43919)
