[The description below was written by a language model from this plasmid's Addgene catalogue record and pLannotate feature annotations shown in this document.]
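Description:
pCAG-LplA(AILR,36)-NRX3b is a 6,647 bp mammalian expression plasmid built on the pCAG backbone. It is maintained in E. coli through a high-copy ColE1/pUC-type origin and selected with ampicillin via the β-lactamase gene and its native promoter. Expression in mammalian cells is driven by the composite CAG unit, annotated here as the CMV immediate-early enhancer, the chicken β-actin promoter and a chimeric chicken β-actin/rabbit β-globin intron. An SV40 origin and an SV40 poly(A) signal lie downstream of the insert, along with remnants of lac regulatory sequence carried over from the cloning vector.

The insert, cloned between EcoRI and HindIII, encodes a fusion of E. coli lipoic acid ligase (LplA) with neurexin-3β. In the feature table a short N-terminal neurexin-3β fragment precedes the full lplA coding region, and the remainder of neurexin-3β follows. This places the ligase inside the neurexin sequence near its N-terminus, presumably after the signal peptide, so that it would be displayed on the extracellular side of this neuronal adhesion protein. The "AILR" and "36" designations appear to denote an engineered LplA variant, but the record does not define the substitutions. A 2XHA tag is listed for detection, although it is not annotated and its position is not stated. The catalogue gives the species as human and synthetic, while the automated annotation matched the neurexin segments to the bovine orthologue.

The associated publication concerns imaging trans-cellular neurexin–neuroligin interactions by enzymatic probe ligation. The construct therefore likely supplies the enzyme-bearing half of a system in which surface-displayed ligase labels a partner protein on a contacting cell.
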