Features (pLannotate 1.2.2; 18 found; start..end, strand, type, name):
      4..383     +  enhancer       CMV enhancer: human cytomegalovirus immediate early enhancer
    386..661     +  promoter       chicken β-actin promoter: No description available
    662..1670    +  intron         chimeric intron: chimera between introns from chicken β-actin and rabbit β-globin
   1668..1724    +  CDS            HBB (fragment): HBB_LEPEU - Experimental evidence at protein level: Swiss-Prot protein existence level 1. Involved in oxygen transport from the lung to the various peripheral tissues. From Lepus europaeus (European hare).
   1732..1836    +  CDS            NRXN3 (fragment): NRX3B_BOVIN - Experimental evidence at protein level: Swiss-Prot protein existence level 1. Neuronal cell surface protein that may be involved in cell recognition and cell adhesion. May play a role in angiogenesis (By similarity). From Bos taurus (Bovine).
   1843..2856    +  CDS            lplA: LPLA_ECOLI - Also known as yjjF. Experimental evidence at protein level: Swiss-Prot protein existence level 1. Catalyzes both the ATP-dependent activation of exogenously supplied lipoate to lipoyl-AMP and the transfer of the activated lipoyl onto the lipoyl domains of lipoate-dependent enzymes. Is also able to catalyze very poorly the transfer of lipoyl and octanoyl moiety from their acyl carrier protein. From Escherichia coli (strain K12).
   2893..4128    +  CDS            NRXN3 (fragment): NRX3B_BOVIN - Experimental evidence at protein level: Swiss-Prot protein existence level 1. Neuronal cell surface protein that may be involved in cell recognition and cell adhesion. May play a role in angiogenesis (By similarity). From Bos taurus (Bovine).
   4174..4190    -  protein_bind   lac operator: The lac repressor binds to the lac operator to inhibit transcription in E. coli. This inhibition can be relieved by adding lactose or isopropyl-β-D-thiogalactopyranoside (IPTG). lac repressor encoded by lacI
   4198..4228    -  promoter       lac promoter: promoter for the E. coli lac operon
   4243..4264    -  protein_bind   CAP binding site: CAP binding activates transcription in the presence of cAMP. E. coli catabolite activator protein
   4277..4316    -  CDS            lacI (fragment): lac repressor; lacI; The lac repressor binds to the lac operator to inhibit transcription in E. coli. This inhibition can be relieved by adding lactose or isopropyl-β-D-thiogalactopyranoside (IPTG).
   4323..4345    +  promoter       SV40 promoter (fragment): SV40 enhancer and early promoter
   4369..4504    +  rep_origin     SV40 ori: SV40 origin of replication
   4524..4658    +  polyA_signal   SV40 poly(A) signal: SV40 polyadenylation signal
   4660..4714    -  CDS            lacI (fragment): lac repressor; lacI; The lac repressor binds to the lac operator to inhibit transcription in E. coli. This inhibition can be relieved by adding lactose or isopropyl-β-D-thiogalactopyranoside (IPTG).
   4897..5485    -  rep_origin     ori: high-copy-number ColE1/pMB1/pBR322/pUC origin of replication
   5656..6516    -  CDS            AmpR: β-lactamase; bla; confers resistance to ampicillin, carbenicillin, and related antibiotics
   6517..6621    -  promoter       AmpR promoter: bla
>Addgene plasmid #43919 | pCAG-LplA(AILR,36)-NRX3b | depositor full sequence | sequence record 59311 | CGCCGCCGTCCCCTTCTCCATCTC
GTCGACATTGATTATTGACTAGTTATTAATAGTAATCAATTACGGGGTCATTAGTTCATAGCCCATATAT
GGAGTTCCGCGTTACATAACTTACGGTAAATGGCCCGCCTGGCTGACCGCCCAACGACCCCCGCCCATTG
ACGTCAATAATGACGTATGTTCCCATAGTAACGCCAATAGGGACTTTCCATTGACGTCAATGGGTGGACT
ATTTACGGTAAACTGCCCACTTGGCAGTACATCAAGTGTATCATATGCCAAGTACGCCCCCTATTGACGT
CAATGACGGTAAATGGCCCGCCTGGCATTATGCCCAGTACATGACCTTATGGGACTTTCCTACTTGGCAG
TACATCTACGTATTAGTCATCGCTATTACCATGGGTCGAGGTGAGCCCCACGTTCTGCTTCACTCTCCCC
ATCTCCCCCCCCTCCCCACCCCCAATTTTGTATTTATTTATTTTTTAATTATTTTGTGCAGCGATGGGGG
CGGGGGGGGGGGGGGCGCGCGCCAGGCGGGGCGGGGCGGGGCGAGGGGCGGGGCGGGGCGAGGCGGAGAG
GTGCGGCGGCAGCCAATCAGAGCGGCGCGCTCCGAAAGTTTCCTTTTATGGCGAGGCGGCGGCGGCGGCG
GCCCTATAAAAAGCGAAGCGCGCGGCGGGCGGGAGTCGCTGCGTTGCCTTCGCCCCGTGCCCCGCTCCGC
GCCGCCTCGCGCCGCCCGCCCCGGCTCTGACTGACCGCGTTACTCCCACAGGTGAGCGGGCGGGACGGCC
CTTCTCCTCCGGGCTGTAATTAGCGCTTGGTTTAATGACGGCTCGTTTCTTTTCTGTGGCTGCGTGAAAG
CCTTAAAGGGCTCCGGGAGGGCCCTTTGTGCGGGGGGGAGCGGCTCGGGGGGTGCGTGCGTGTGTGTGTG
CGTGGGGAGCGCCGCGTGCGGCCCGCGCTGCCCGGCGGCTGTGAGCGCTGCGGGCGCGGCGCGGGGCTTT
GTGCGCTCCGCGTGTGCGCGAGGGGAGCGCGGCCGGGGGCGGTGCCCCGCGGTGCGGGGGGGCTGCGAGG
GGAACAAAGGCTGCGTGCGGGGTGTGTGCGTGGGGGGGTGAGCAGGGGGTGTGGGCGCGGCGGTCGGGCT
GTAACCCCCCCCTGCACCCCCCTCCCCGAGTTGCTGAGCACGGCCCGGCTTCGGGTGCGGGGCTCCGTGC
GGGGCGTGGCGCGGGGCTCGCCGTGCCGGGCGGGGGGTGGCGGCAGGTGGGGGTGCCGGGCGGGGCGGGG
CCGCCTCGGGCCGGGGAGGGCTCGGGGGAGGGGCGCGGCGGCCCCGGAGCGCCGGCGGCTGTCGAGGCGC
GGCGAGCCGCAGCCATTGCCTTTTATGGTAATCGTGCGAGAGGGCGCAGGGACTTCCTTTGTCCCAAATC
TGGCGGAGCCGAAATCTGGGAGGCGCCGCCGCACCCCCTCTAGCGGGCGCGGGCGAAGCGGTGCGGCGCC
GGCAGGAAGGAAATGGGCGGGGAGGGCCTTCGTGCGTCGCCGCGCCGCCGTCCCCTTCTCCATCTCCAGC
CTCGGGGCTGCCGCAGGGGGACGGCTGCCTTCGGGGGGGACGGGGCAGGGCGGGGTTCGGCTTCTGGCGT
GTGACCGGCGGCTCTAGAGCCTCTGCTAACCATGTTCATGCCTTCTTCTTTTTCCTACAGCTCCTGGGCA
ACGTGCTGGTTATTGTGCTGTCTCATCATTTTGGCAAAGAATTCCGCCACCATGCACCTGAGAATCCACG
CGAGACGGAGCCCTCCTCGCCGGCCGGCCTGGACGCTTGGGATCTGGTTCCTGTTCTGGGGATGTATCGT
CAGCTCTGTATGGAGTACCGGTATGAGCACCCTGAGACTGCTGATCAGCGACAGCTACGACCCCTGGTTC
AACCTGGCCGTGGAGGAGTGCATCTTCAGACAGATGCCCGCCACCCAGAGAGTGCTGTTCCTGGCCAGAA
ACGCCGACACCGTGGTGATCGGCAGAGCCCAGAACCCCTGGAAGGAGTGCAACATCAGAAGAATGGAGGA
GGACAACGTGAGACTGGCCAGAAGAAGCAGCGGCGGCGGCGCCGTGTTCCACGACCTGGGCAACACCTGC
TTCACCTTCATGGCCGGCAAGCCCGAGTACGACAAGACCATCAGCACCAGCATCGTGCTGAACGCCCTGA
ACGCCCTGGGCGTGAGCGCCGAGGCCAGCGGCAGAAACGACCTGGTGGTGAAGACCGTGGAGGGCGACAG
AAAGGTGAGCGGCAGCGCCTACAGAGAGACCAAGGACAGAGGCCTGCACCACGGCACCCTGCTGCTGAAC
GCCGACCTGAGCAGACTGGCCAACTACCTGAACCCCGACAAGAAGAAGCTGGCCGCCAAGGGCATCACCA
GCGTGAGAAGCAGAGTGACCAACCTGACCGAGCTGCTGCCCGGCATCACCCACGAGCAGGTGTGCGAGGC
CATCACCGAGGCCTTCTTCGCCCACTACGGCGAGAGAGTGGAGGCCGAGATCATCAGCCCCAACAAGACC
CCCGACCTGCCCAACTTCGCCGAGACCTTCGCCAGACAGAGCAGCTGGGAGTGGAACTTCGGCCAGGCCC
CCGCCTTCAGCCACCTGCTGGACGAGAGATTCACCTGGGGCGGCGTGGAGCTGCGCTTCGACGTGGAGAA
GGGCCACATCACCAGAGCCCAGGTGTTCACCGACAGCCTGAACCCCGCCCCCCTGGAGGCCCTGGCCGGC
AGACTGCAGGGCTGCCTGTACAGAGCCGACATGCTGCAGCAGGAGTGCGAGGCCCTGCTGGTGGACTTCC
CCGAGCAGGAGAAGGAGCTGAGAGAGCTGAGCGCCTGGATGGCCGGCGCCGTGAGAAAGGGCTCGGGCTC
GACCTCGGGCTCGGGCCAATTGTCTTCTAATGTAGCTTCCTCCTCCTCCACCTCTTCCTCGCCGGGGTCT
CACTCTCAGCACGAGCACCATTTCCATGGCAGCAAGCATCACTCAGTGCCTATTTCTATCTATCGTTCCC
CTGTTTCCCTTCGAGGAGGACACGCTGGCGCTACGTACATCTTTGGGAAAAGTGGTGGGCTTATCCTCTA
CACCTGGCCAGCCAATGACAGGCCCAGCACGCGGTCTGACCGCCTTGCCGTGGGCTTCAGCACCACTGTG
AAGGATGGCATCTTGGTCCGCATCGACAGTGCTCCAGGACTTGGTGACTTCCTCCAGCTTCACATAGAAC
AGGGGAAAATTGGAGTTGTCTTCAACATTGGCACAGTTGACATCTCCATCAAAGAGGAGAGAACCCCTGT
AAATGACGGCAAATACCATGTGGTACGCTTCACCAGGAACGGCGGCAACGCCACCCTGCAGGTGGACAAC
TGGCCAGTGAATGAACATTATCCTACAGGCCGGCAGTTAACCATCTTCAACACTCAGGCGCAAATAGCCA
TTGGTGGAAAGGACAAAGGACGCCTCTTCCAAGGCCAACTCTCTGGGCTCTATTATGATGGTTTGAAAGT
ACTGAACATGGCGGCTGAGAACAACCCCAATATTAAAATCAATGGAAGTGTTCGGCTGGTTGGAGAAGTC
CCATCAATTTTGGGAACAACACAGACGACCTCCATGCCACCAGAAATGTCTACTACTGTCATGGAAACCA
CTACTACAATGGCGACTACCACAACCCGTAAGAATCGCTCTACAGCCAGCATTCAGCCAACATCAGATGA
TCTTGTTTCATCTGCTGAATGTTCAAGTGATGATGAAGACTTTGTTGAATGTGAGCCGAGTACAGCATAC
CCATACGATGTTCCAGATTACGCTTATCCTTACGACGTACCTGACTATGCTAACCCCACGGAGCCGGGAA
TCAGACGGGTTCCGGGGGCCTCAGAGGTGATCCGGGAGTCGAGCAGCACAACAGGGATGGTCGTCGGCAT
TGTGGCTGCTGCCGCCCTCTGCATCTTGATCCTCCTGTACGCCATGTACAAGTACAGGAACAGGGACGAG
GGGTCCTATCAAGTGGACGAGACGCGGAACTACATCAGCAACTCCGCCCAGAGCAACGGCACGCTCATGA
AGGAGAAGCAGCAGAGCTCGAAGAGCGGCCACAAGAAACAGAAAAACAAGGACAGGGAGTATTACGTGTA
AAAGCTTGGCGTAATCATGGTCATAGCTGTTTCCTGTGTGAAATTGTTATCCGCTCACAATTCCACACAA
CATACGAGCCGGAAGCATAAAGTGTAAAGCCTGGGGTGCCTAATGAGTGAGCTAACTCACATTAATTGCG
TTGCGCTCACTGCCCGCTTTCCAGTCGGGAAACCTGTCGTGCCAGCGGATCCGCATCTCAATTAGTCAGC
AACCATAGTCCCGCCCCTAACTCCGCCCATCCCGCCCCTAACTCCGCCCAGTTCCGCCCATTCTCCGCCC
CATGGCTGACTAATTTTTTTTATTTATGCAGAGGCCGAGGCCGCCTCGGCCTCTGAGCTATTCCAGAAGT
AGTGAGGAGGCTTTTTTGGAGGCCTAGGCTTTTGCAAAAAGCTAACTTGTTTATTGCAGCTTATAATGGT
TACAAATAAAGCAATAGCATCACAAATTTCACAAATAAAGCATTTTTTTCACTGCATTCTAGTTGTGGTT
TGTCCAAACTCATCAATGTATCTTATCATGTCTGGATCCGCTGCATTAATGAATCGGCCAACGCGCGGGG
AGAGGCGGTTTGCGTATTGGGCGCTCTTCCGCTTCCTCGCTCACTGACTCGCTGCGCTCGGTCGTTCGGC
TGCGGCGAGCGGTATCAGCTCACTCAAAGGCGGTAATACGGTTATCCACAGAATCAGGGGATAACGCAGG
AAAGAACATGTGAGCAAAAGGCCAGCAAAAGGCCAGGAACCGTAAAAAGGCCGCGTTGCTGGCGTTTTTC
CATAGGCTCCGCCCCCCTGACGAGCATCACAAAAATCGACGCTCAAGTCAGAGGTGGCGAAACCCGACAG
GACTATAAAGATACCAGGCGTTTCCCCCTGGAAGCTCCCTCGTGCGCTCTCCTGTTCCGACCCTGCCGCT
TACCGGATACCTGTCCGCCTTTCTCCCTTCGGGAAGCGTGGCGCTTTCTCAATGCTCACGCTGTAGGTAT
CTCAGTTCGGTGTAGGTCGTTCGCTCCAAGCTGGGCTGTGTGCACGAACCCCCCGTTCAGCCCGACCGCT
GCGCCTTATCCGGTAACTATCGTCTTGAGTCCAACCCGGTAAGACACGACTTATCGCCACTGGCAGCAGC
CACTGGTAACAGGATTAGCAGAGCGAGGTATGTAGGCGGTGCTACAGAGTTCTTGAAGTGGTGGCCTAAC
TACGGCTACACTAGAAGGACAGTATTTGGTATCTGCGCTCTGCTGAAGCCAGTTACCTTCGGAAAAAGAG
TTGGTAGCTCTTGATCCGGCAAACAAACCACCGCTGGTAGCGGTGGTTTTTTTGTTTGCAAGCAGCAGAT
TACGCGCAGAAAAAAAGGATCTCAAGAAGATCCTTTGATCTTTTCTACGGGGTCTGACGCTCAGTGGAAC
GAAAACTCACGTTAAGGGATTTTGGTCATGAGATTATCAAAAAGGATCTTCACCTAGATCCTTTTAAATT
AAAAATGAAGTTTTAAATCAATCTAAAGTATATATGAGTAAACTTGGTCTGACAGTTACCAATGCTTAAT
CAGTGAGGCACCTATCTCAGCGATCTGTCTATTTCGTTCATCCATAGTTGCCTGACTCCCCGTCGTGTAG
ATAACTACGATACGGGAGGGCTTACCATCTGGCCCCAGTGCTGCAATGATACCGCGAGACCCACGCTCAC
CGGCTCCAGATTTATCAGCAATAAACCAGCCAGCCGGAAGGGCCGAGCGCAGAAGTGGTCCTGCAACTTT
ATCCGCCTCCATCCAGTCTATTAATTGTTGCCGGGAAGCTAGAGTAAGTAGTTCGCCAGTTAATAGTTTG
CGCAACGTTGTTGCCATTGCTACAGGCATCGTGGTGTCACGCTCGTCGTTTGGTATGGCTTCATTCAGCT
CCGGTTCCCAACGATCAAGGCGAGTTACATGATCCCCCATGTTGTGCAAAAAAGCGGTTAGCTCCTTCGG
TCCTCCGATCGTTGTCAGAAGTAAGTTGGCCGCAGTGTTATCACTCATGGTTATGGCAGCACTGCATAAT
TCTCTTACTGTCATGCCATCCGTAAGATGCTTTTCTGTGACTGGTGAGTACTCAACCAAGTCATTCTGAG
AATAGTGTATGCGGCGACCGAGTTGCTCTTGCCCGGCGTCAATACGGGATAATACCGCGCCACATAGCAG
AACTTTAAAAGTGCTCATCATTGGAAAACGTTCTTCGGGGCGAAAACTCTCAAGGATCTTACCGCTGTTG
AGATCCAGTTCGATGTAACCCACTCGTGCACCCAACTGATCTTCAGCATCTTTTACTTTCACCAGCGTTT
CTGGGTGAGCAAAAACAGGAAGGCAAAATGCCGCAAAAAAGGGAATAAGGGCGACACGGAAATGTTGAAT
ACTCATACTCTTCCTTTTTCAATATTATTGAAGCATTTATCAGGGTTATTGTCTCATGAGCGGATACATA
TTTGAATGTATTTAGAAAAATAAACAAATAGGGGTTCCGCGCACATTTCCCCGAAAAGTGCCACCTG
