>Addgene plasmid #43919 | pCAG-LplA(AILR,36)-NRX3b | addgene partial sequence | sequence record 61285 | M13_pUC_rev
TTTACACGTAATACTCCCTGTCCTTGTTTTTCTGTTTCTTGTGGCCGCTCTTCGAGCTCTGCTGCTTCTC
CTTCATGAGCGTGCCGTTGCTCTGGGCGGAGTTGCTGATGTAGTTCCGCGTCTCGTCCACTTGATAGGAC
CCCTCGTCCCTGTTCCTGTACTTGTACATGGCGTACAGGAGGATCAAGATGCAGAGGGCGGCAGCAGCCA
CAATGCCGACGACCATCCCTGTTGTGCTGCTCGACTCCCGGATCACCTCTGAGGCCCCCGGAACCCGTCT
GATTCCCGGCTCCGTGGGGTTAGCATAGTCAGGTACGTCGTAAGGATAAGCGTAATCTGGAACATCGTAT
GGGTATGCTGTACTCGGCTCACATTCAACAAAGTCTTCATCATCACTTGAACATTCAGCAGATGAAACAA
GATCATCTGATGTTGGCTGAATGCTGGCTGTAGAGCGATTCTTACGGGTTGTGGTAGTCGCCATTGTAGT
AGTGGTTTCCATGACAGTAGTAGACATTTCTGGTGGCATGGAGGTCGTCTGTGTTGTTCCCAAAATTGAT
GGGACTTCTCCAACCAGCCGAACACTTCCATTGATTTTAATATTGGGGTTGTTCTCAGCCGCCATGTTCA
GTACTTTCAAACCATCATAATAGAGCCCAGAGAGTTGGCCTTGGAAGAGGCGTCCTTTGTCCTTTCCACC
AATGGCTATTTGCGCCTGAGTGTTGAAGATGGTTAACTGCCGGCCTGTAGGATAATGTTCATTCACTGGC
CAGTTGTCCACCTGCAGGGTGGCGTTGCCGCCGTTCCTGGTGAAGCGTACCACATGGTATT
