>Addgene plasmid #43919 | pCAG-LplA(AILR,36)-NRX3b | addgene partial sequence | sequence record 61286 | pCAG-F 5'-GCAACGTGCTGGTTATTGTG-3'
ATTCGCCACCATGCACCTGAGAATCCACGCGAGACGGAGCCCTCCTCGCCGGCCGGCCTGGACGCTTGGG
ATCTGGTTCCTGTTCTGGGGATGTATCGTCAGCTCTGTATGGAGTACCGGTATGAGCACCCTGAGACTGC
TGATCAGCGACAGCTACGACCCCTGGTTCAACCTGGCCGTGGAGGAGTGCATCTTCAGACAGATGCCCGC
CACCCAGAGAGTGCTGTTCCTGGCCAGAAACGCCGACACCGTGGTGATCGGCAGAGCCCAGAACCCCTGG
AAGGAGTGCAACATCAGAAGAATGGAGGAGGACAACGTGAGACTGGCCAGAAGAAGCAGCGGCGGCGGCG
CCGTGTTCCACGACCTGGGCAACACCTGCTTCACCTTCATGGCCGGCAAGCCCGAGTACGACAAGACCAT
CAGCACCAGCATCGTGCTGAACGCCCTGAACGCCCTGGGCGTGAGCGCCGAGGCCAGCGGCAGAAACGAC
CTGGTGGTGAAGACCGTGGAGGGCGACAGAAAGGTGAGCGGCAGCGCCTACAGAGAGACCAAGGACAGAG
GCCTCCACCACGGCACCCTGCTGCTGAACGCCGACCTGAGCAGACTGGCCAACTACCTGAACCCCGACAA
GAAGAAGCTGGCCGCCAAGGGCATCACCAGCGTGAGAAGCAGAGTGACCAACCTGACCGAGCTGCTGCCC
GGCATCACCCACGAGCAGGTGTGCGAGGCCATCACCGAGGCCTTCTTCGCCCACTACGGCGAGAGAGTGG
AGGCCGAGATCATCAGCCCCAACAAGACCCCCGACCTGCCCAACTTCGCCGAGACCTTCGCCAGACAGAG
CAGCTGGGAGTGGAACTTCGGCCAGGC
